Addgene plasmid #186093: pIG-731pUC19-tNGFR-P2A-MAGT1
Purpose: Knockin of truncated NGFR to target gene
Depositing lab: Alexander Marson. Depositing organization: J. David Gladstone Institutes. Publication: High-yield genome engineering in primary cells using a hybrid ssDNA repair template and small-molecule cocktails. Shy BR, Vykunta VS, Ha A, Talbot A, Roth TL, Nguyen DN, Pfeifer WG, Chen YY, Blaeschke F, Shifrut E, Vedova S, Mamedov MR, Chung JJ, Li H, Yu R, Wu D, Wolf J, Martin TG, Castro CE, Ye L, Esensten JH, Eyquem J, Marson A. Nat Biotechnol. 2022 Aug 25:10.1038/s41587-022-01418-8. doi: 10.1038/s41587-022-01418-8. PubMed 36008610.
Backbone
  Vector backbone: PUC19
  Vector type: CRISPR
Growth in bacteria
  Bacterial resistance: Ampicillin, 100 μg/mL
  Growth temperature: 37°C
  Growth strain: DH5alpha
  Copy number: High Copy
Gene/Insert
  Gene/Insert name: MAGT1
  Species: H. sapiens (human)
  Mutation: WT with tNGFR sequence
  Entrez Gene: MAGT1 (a.k.a. IAP, MRX95, OST3B, PRO0756, FLJ14726, MGC64926, bA217H1.1, DKFZp564K142, RP11-217H1.1)
  Cloning method: Unknown
Terms and licenses: Academic/Nonprofit Terms; Industry Terms: Not Available to Industry
Depositor comments: Please visit https://www.biorxiv.org/content/10.1101/2021.09.02.458799v1 for bioRxiv preprint.
How to cite: pIG-731pUC19-tNGFR-P2A-MAGT1 was a gift from Alexander Marson (Addgene plasmid # 186093 ; http://n2t.net/addgene:186093 ; RRID:Addgene_186093)
