[The description below was written by a language model from this plasmid's Addgene catalogue record and pLannotate feature annotations shown in this document.]
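Description:
pIG-731pUC19-tNGFR-P2A-MAGT1 is a 3.8 kb pUC19-based plasmid that carries a homology-directed repair (HDR) donor template for CRISPR-mediated knock-in at the human MAGT1 locus. It is a bacterial cloning and template plasmid rather than an expression vector. It replicates at high copy from the ColE1/pUC origin and is selected through the β-lactamase (AmpR) gene driven by its native bla promoter. Remnants of the pUC19 multiple cloning site and lacZα flank the insert, and the annotation software also flags a short attB1-like match in the backbone, which has no stated role in the design.

The payload consists of a fragment of the human NGFR coding sequence (the low-affinity nerve growth factor receptor), followed downstream by a short annotated fragment of the MAGT1 coding sequence. As the name indicates, the truncated NGFR (tNGFR) is joined to MAGT1 through a P2A self-cleaving peptide, although the P2A itself is not annotated in the feature table. No eukaryotic promoter is annotated, which is consistent with a design in which the integrated cassette relies on the endogenous MAGT1 promoter, producing tNGFR and wild-type MAGT1 as separate proteins from one transcript. The unannotated sequence upstream of NGFR and the region around the MAGT1 fragment presumably serve as homology arms, but the record does not define their boundaries. Truncated NGFR is commonly used as a signalling-deficient cell-surface marker that allows edited cells to be detected or enriched by antibody staining. The associated work concerns high-yield genome engineering in primary cells with hybrid ssDNA repair templates, so this plasmid likely serves as a source from which such templates are generated. The guide RNA and Cas9 are not encoded here and must be supplied separately.
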