Features (pLannotate 1.2.2; 9 found; start..end, strand, type, name):
    318..1175    +  CDS            NGFR (fragment): TNR16_HUMAN - Also known as TNFRSF16. Experimental evidence at protein level: Swiss-Prot protein existence level 1. Low affinity receptor which can bind to NGF, BDNF, NTF3, and NTF4. Forms a heterodimeric receptor with SORCS2 that binds the precursor forms of NGF, BDNF and NTF3 with high affinity, and has much lower affinity for mature NGF and BDNF (PubMed:24908487). Plays an important role in differentiation and survival of specific neuronal populations during development (By similarity). Can mediate cell survival as well as cell death of neural cells. Plays a role in the inactivation of RHOA
   1323..1424    +  CDS            MAGT1 (fragment): MAGT1_HUMAN - Also known as IAG2. Experimental evidence at protein level: Swiss-Prot protein existence level 1. May be involved in Mg(2+) transport in epithelial cells. From Homo sapiens (Human).
   1530..1550    +  misc_feature   MCS (fragment): pUC18/19 multiple cloning site
   1795..2383    -  rep_origin     ori: high-copy-number ColE1/pMB1/pBR322/pUC origin of replication
   2500..2524    -  protein_bind   attB1: mutant version of attB; recombination site for the Gateway® BP reaction BP Clonase™
   2624..3484    -  CDS            AmpR: β-lactamase; bla; confers resistance to ampicillin, carbenicillin, and related antibiotics
   3485..3589    -  promoter       AmpR promoter: bla
   3676..3719    -  CDS            lacZα (fragment): LacZα fragment of β-galactosidase; lacZ fragment
   3771..18      +  misc_feature   MCS (fragment) (across the origin): pUC18/19 multiple cloning site
>Addgene plasmid #186093 | pIG-731pUC19-tNGFR-P2A-MAGT1 | addgene full sequence | sequence record 367780 | Addgene NGS Result
AGCTCGGTACCCGGGGATTCTAAATGAGTCTTTGAAAGATTCTGTTCTAGCAACTTCAAGCCATTTTGGA
CTCCGAAAACTCCGCAATATTTCACAACTGCGCATGCGTGCTTGGAAAGCGTCAGCGCGCTAGATGTTTA
CGTATCGAGAAAGGGGCGGGTCATTATCTTTAGCGGACCAATGAAAACGCTCCAGATTATCTTTTTTCTA
TTGGCCGACCGGGGCCAATTAGAAATCAACCTTCTTTTAGCGGGCGTGTAGCGCCAGCGCGCTGTGACGT
AATGTGAGGGGTCTCGCCGCAGGGCTGAGCTCGACCAATGGGTGCTGGTGCAACGGGGAGGGCTATGGAT
GGACCAAGGCTCCTTCTTCTTTTGCTCTTGGGCGTTAGTCTGGGTGGAGCTAAAGAGGCATGCCCCACCG
GACTTTACACACATTCCGGTGAGTGTTGCAAGGCCTGCAACCTGGGAGAAGGCGTCGCTCAACCCTGCGG
GGCGAATCAAACCGTATGCGAACCTTGCCTCGATTCTGTTACATTCTCCGATGTCGTCTCTGCGACGGAA
CCCTGCAAGCCATGCACGGAATGTGTCGGGTTGCAAAGTATGTCAGCTCCTTGCGTTGAAGCAGACGATG
CGGTGTGTAGATGTGCCTATGGGTATTATCAAGACGAAACGACGGGACGGTGTGAAGCATGTCGAGTATG
CGAGGCGGGCAGTGGCCTCGTCTTCTCTTGTCAGGACAAGCAAAACACTGTCTGTGAAGAATGCCCTGAT
GGGACTTATAGTGATGAGGCGAATCACGTCGATCCATGTCTTCCCTGTACTGTCTGTGAAGACACTGAGA
GACAATTGCGAGAGTGTACGCGATGGGCCGACGCAGAGTGCGAGGAGATCCCAGGTCGATGGATAACCAG
GTCAACCCCTCCTGAGGGATCTGATAGTACCGCGCCCTCCACCCAAGAACCCGAAGCTCCACCTGAGCAA
GACCTCATAGCGTCCACAGTAGCAGGAGTTGTCACAACCGTCATGGGAAGTTCACAACCAGTAGTTACCA
GGGGTACCACGGATAACCTCATTCCGGTGTACTGCAGCATTCTCGCCGCTGTGGTTGTCGGACTTGTTGC
ATACATTGCCTTCAAACGCTGGAATAGCCGCGCCAAGCGCTCGGGTTCGGGTGCCACCAACTTCAGCCTG
CTGAAGCAGGCCGGCGACGTGGAGGAGAACCCCGGCCCCAGGAAAGGCAAGGGGCCGATTTGCCTGTTCT
CACGCCCCACCCTCAGACCTAGCCGGAGCAAAGTTTCACTTATAGAAGGGAGAGGAGCGAACATGGCAGC
GCGTTGGCGGTTTTGGTGTGTCTCTGTGACCATGGTGGTGGCGCTGCTCATCGTTTGCGACGTTCCCTCA
GCCTCTGCCCAAAGAAAGAAGGAGGTGAGAACGCGGTTTCCAGCAGCATGGGCTTTTCCCAATGACTGGG
GCTTAAGAGGGTCTGTTCGCCTCTTCCCAGCCCCCTTTCCCTGCCGCTTCTATGCCTTTTCCTCTAGAGT
CGACCTGCAGAGGCTAGGTGGAGGCTCAGTGATGATAAGTCTGCGATGGTGGATGCATGTGTCATGGTCA
TAGCTGTTTCCTGTGTGAAATTGTTATCCGCTCAGAGGGCACAATCCTATTCCGCGCTATCCGACAATCT
CCAAGACATTAGGTGGAGTTCAGTTCGGCGTATGGCATATGTCGCTGGAAAGAACATGTGAGCAAAAGGC
CAGCAAAAGGCCAGGAACCGTAAAAAGGCCGCGTTGCTGGCGTTTTTCCATAGGCTCCGCCCCCCTGACG
AGCATCACAAAAATCGACGCTCAAGTCAGAGGTGGCGAAACCCGACAGGACTATAAAGATACCAGGCGTT
TCCCCCTGGAAGCTCCCTCGTGCGCTCTCCTGTTCCGACCCTGCCGCTTACCGGATACCTGTCCGCCTTT
CTCCCTTCGGGAAGCGTGGCGCTTTCTCATAGCTCACGCTGTAGGTATCTCAGTTCGGTGTAGGTCGTTC
GCTCCAAGCTGGGCTGTGTGCACGAACCCCCCGTTCAGCCCGACCGCTGCGCCTTATCCGGTAACTATCG
TCTTGAGTCCAACCCGGTAAGACACGACTTATCGCCACTGGCAGCAGCCACTGGTAACAGGATTAGCAGA
GCGAGGTATGTAGGCGGTGCTACAGAGTTCTTGAAGTGGTGGCCTAACTACGGCTACACTAGAAGAACAG
TATTTGGTATCTGCGCTCTGCTGAAGCCAGTTACCTTCGGAAAAAGAGTTGGTAGCTCTTGATCCGGCAA
ACAAACCACCGCTGGTAGCGGTGGTTTTTTTGTTTGCAAGCAGCAGATTACGCGCAGAAAAAAAGGATCT
CAAGAAGATCCTTTGATCTTTTCTACGGGGTCTGACGCTCTATTCAACAAAGCCGCCGTCCCGTCAAGTC
AGCGTAAATGGGTAGGGGGCTTCAAATCGTCCTCGTGATACCAATTCGGAGCCTGCTTTTTTGTACAAAC
TTGTTGATAATGGCAATTCAAGGATCTTCACCTAGATCCTTTTAAATTAAAAATGAAGTTTTAAATCAAT
CTAAAGTATATATGAGTAAACTTGGTCTGACAGTTACCAATGCTTAATCAGTGAGGCACCTATCTCAGCG
ATCTGTCTATTTCGTTCATCCATAGTTGCCTGACTCCCCGTCGTGTAGATAACTACGATACGGGAGGGCT
TACCATCTGGCCCCAGTGCTGCAATGATACCGCGAGAGCCACGCTCACCGGCTCCAGATTTATCAGCAAT
AAACCAGCCAGCCGGAAGGGCCGAGCGCAGAAGTGGTCCTGCAACTTTATCCGCCTCCATCCAGTCTATT
AATTGTTGCCGGGAAGCTAGAGTAAGTAGTTCGCCAGTTAATAGTTTGCGCAACGTTGTTGCCATTGCTA
CAGGCATCGTGGTGTCACGCTCGTCGTTTGGTATGGCTTCATTCAGCTCCGGTTCCCAACGATCAAGGCG
AGTTACATGATCCCCCATGTTGTGCAAAAAAGCGGTTAGCTCCTTCGGTCCTCCGATCGTTGTCAGAAGT
AAGTTGGCCGCAGTGTTATCACTCATGGTTATGGCAGCACTGCATAATTCTCTTACTGTCATGCCATCCG
TAAGATGCTTTTCTGTGACTGGTGAGTACTCAACCAAGTCATTCTGAGAATAGTGTATGCGGCGACCGAG
TTGCTCTTGCCCGGCGTCAATACGGGATAATACCGCGCCACATAGCAGAACTTTAAAAGTGCTCATCATT
GGAAAACGTTCTTCGGGGCGAAAACTCTCAAGGATCTTACCGCTGTTGAGATCCAGTTCGATGTAACCCA
CTCGTGCACCCAACTGATCTTCAGCATCTTTTACTTTCACCAGCGTTTCTGGGTGAGCAAAAACAGGAAG
GCAAAATGCCGCAAAAAAGGGAATAAGGGCGACACGGAAATGTTGAATACTCATACTCTTCCTTTTTCAA
TATTATTGAAGCATTTATCAGGGTTATTGTCTCATGAGCGGATACATATTTGAATGTATTTAGAAAAATA
AACAAATAGGGGTTCCGCGCACATTTCCCCGAAAAGTGCCAGATACCTGAAACAAAACCCATCGTACGGC
CAAGGAAGTCTCCAATAACTGTGATCCACCACAAGCGCCAGGGTTTTCCCAGTCACGACGTTGTAAAACG
ACGGCCAGTCATGCATAATCCGCACGCATCTGGAATAAGGAAGTGCCATTCCGCCTGACCTTCG
